Addgene plasmid #211424: pcDNA3-C16orf59-mCer
Purpose: mammalian expression of human C16orf59 C-terminally fused to mCerulean
Depositing lab: Helmut Pospiech. Depositing organization: Leibniz Institute on Aging - Fritz Lipmann Institute (FLI).
Backbone
  Vector backbone: pcDNA3-mCer
  Vector type: Mammalian Expression
Growth in bacteria
  Bacterial resistance: Ampicillin, 100 μg/mL
  Growth temperature: 37°C
  Growth strain: DH5alpha
  Copy number: High Copy
Gene/Insert
  Gene/Insert name: C16orf59 (alt name: TEDC2)
  Species: H. sapiens (human)
  Entrez Gene: C16orf59 (a.k.a. FLJ13909)
  Tag / fusion protein: mCerulean (C terminal on insert)
  Cloning method: Restriction Enzyme; 5′ cloning site BamHI (not destroyed); 3′ cloning site EcoRI (not destroyed)
Terms and licenses: Academic/Nonprofit Terms; Industry Terms: Not Available to Industry
Depositor comments: generated by Julia Kutz (Leibniz Institute on Aging - Fritz Lipmann Institute, D-07745 Jena, Germany)
How to cite: pcDNA3-C16orf59-mCer was a gift from Helmut Pospiech (Addgene plasmid # 211424 ; http://n2t.net/addgene:211424 ; RRID:Addgene_211424)
