[The description below was written by a language model from this plasmid's Addgene catalogue record and pLannotate feature annotations shown in this document.]
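Description:
pcDNA3-C16orf59-mCer is a mammalian expression plasmid of about 7.5 kb, built on a pcDNA3 derivative that already carries mCerulean (pcDNA3-mCer). It is maintained in E. coli as a high-copy plasmid through a ColE1/pUC-type origin and is selected with ampicillin via the β-lactamase gene and its native promoter. An f1 origin is also present, along with small remnants typical of this backbone family (lac promoter/operator, a lacI fragment and a bom fragment) that play no role in the expression cassette. The short hits annotated as a truncated HIV-1 LTR, an SV40 promoter fragment and a ble fragment are probably incidental sequence matches rather than functional elements.

The payload is the human C16orf59 open reading frame, also known as TEDC2, inserted between BamHI and EcoRI sites that were both retained. It lies upstream of the mCerulean coding sequence, a monomeric, mammalian codon-optimized cyan fluorescent protein, and the record describes the product as a C-terminal mCerulean fusion; a short linker region separates the two annotated coding sequences. Transcription is driven by the CMV immediate early enhancer and promoter and terminated by the bovine growth hormone polyadenylation signal. T7 and SP6 promoters flank the insert, which can serve for in vitro transcription or as sequencing primer sites. A separate cassette, with the SV40 early promoter driving the neomycin phosphotransferase gene followed by the SV40 poly(A) signal, allows G418 selection of stably transfected mammalian cells. The stated purpose is mammalian expression of the tagged protein, which would lend itself to fluorescence imaging of its localization in cells, although the record does not specify particular experiments.
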