Features (pLannotate 1.2.2; 22 found; start..end, strand, type, name):
     30..82      -  misc_feature   bom (fragment): basis of mobility region from pBR322
    237..616     +  enhancer       CMV enhancer: human cytomegalovirus immediate early enhancer
    617..820     +  promoter       CMV promoter: human cytomegalovirus (CMV) immediate early promoter
    816..849     +  LTR            5' LTR (truncated) (fragment): truncated 5' long terminal repeat (LTR) from HIV-1
    865..883     +  promoter       T7 promoter: promoter for bacteriophage T7 RNA polymerase
    918..2216    +  CDS            TEDC2: TEDC2_HUMAN - Also known as C16orf59 From Homo sapiens (Human).
   2283..3002    +  CDS            mCerulean: enhanced monomeric variant of CFP (Rizzo et al., 2004) mammalian codon-optimized
   3012..3030    -  promoter       SP6 promoter: promoter for bacteriophage SP6 RNA polymerase
   3056..3280    +  polyA_signal   bGH poly(A) signal: bovine growth hormone polyadenylation signal
   3284..3305    +  promoter       SV40 promoter (fragment): SV40 enhancer and early promoter
   3326..3754    +  rep_origin     f1 ori (sequence partly withheld): f1 bacteriophage origin of replication; arrow indicates direction of (+) strand synthesis
   3768..4097    +  promoter       SV40 promoter: SV40 enhancer and early promoter
   4164..4955    +  CDS            neo: KKA2_KLEPN - Also known as kan, nptII. Experimental evidence at protein level: Swiss-Prot protein existence level 1. Resistance to kanamycin, neomycin, paromomycin, ribostamycin, butirosin and gentamicin B. From Klebsiella pneumoniae.
   4979..5137    +  CDS            ble (fragment): BLE_KLEPN - Experimental evidence at protein level: Swiss-Prot protein existence level 1. Binding protein with a strong affinity to the bleomycin family of antibiotics. Binds to CL990; an antimitotic-antibiotic compound. From Klebsiella pneumoniae.
   5132..5253    +  polyA_signal   SV40 poly(A) signal: SV40 polyadenylation signal
   5326..5342    -  protein_bind   lac operator: The lac repressor binds to the lac operator to inhibit transcription in E. coli. This inhibition can be relieved by adding lactose or isopropyl-β-D-thiogalactopyranoside (IPTG). lac repressor encoded by lacI
   5350..5380    -  promoter       lac promoter: promoter for the E. coli lac operon
   5395..5416    -  protein_bind   CAP binding site: CAP binding activates transcription in the presence of cAMP. E. coli catabolite activator protein
   5429..5521    -  CDS            lacI (fragment): lac repressor; lacI; The lac repressor binds to the lac operator to inhibit transcription in E. coli. This inhibition can be relieved by adding lactose or isopropyl-β-D-thiogalactopyranoside (IPTG).
   5704..6292    -  rep_origin     ori: high-copy-number ColE1/pMB1/pBR322/pUC origin of replication
   6463..7323    -  CDS            AmpR: β-lactamase; bla; confers resistance to ampicillin, carbenicillin, and related antibiotics
   7324..7428    -  promoter       AmpR promoter: bla
>Addgene plasmid #211424 | pcDNA3-C16orf59-mCer | addgene full sequence | sequence record 420479 | Addgene NGS Result
TCGACGGATCGGGAGATCTCCCGATCCCCTATGGTGCACTCTCAGTACAATCTGCTCTGATGCCGCATAG
TTAAGCCAGTATCTGCTCCCTGCTTGTGTGTTGGAGGTCGCTGAGTAGTGCGCGAGCAAAATTTAAGCTA
CAACAAGGCAAGGCTTGACCGACAATTGCATGAAGAATCTGCTTAGGGTTAGGCGTTTTGCGCTGCTTCG
CGATGTACGGGCCAGATATACGCGTTGACATTGATTATTGACTAGTTATTAATAGTAATCAATTACGGGG
TCATTAGTTCATAGCCCATATATGGAGTTCCGCGTTACATAACTTACGGTAAATGGCCCGCCTGGCTGAC
CGCCCAACGACCCCCGCCCATTGACGTCAATAATGACGTATGTTCCCATAGTAACGCCAATAGGGACTTT
CCATTGACGTCAATGGGTGGAGTATTTACGGTAAACTGCCCACTTGGCAGTACATCAAGTGTATCATATG
CCAAGTACGCCCCCTATTGACGTCAATGACGGTAAATGGCCCGCCTGGCATTATGCCCAGTACATGACCT
TATGGGACTTTCCTACTTGGCAGTACATCTACGTATTAGTCATCGCTATTACCATGGTGATGCGGTTTTG
GCAGTACATCAATGGGCGTGGATAGCGGTTTGACTCACGGGGATTTCCAAGTCTCCACCCCATTGACGTC
AATGGGAGTTTGTTTTGGCACCAAAATCAACGGGACTTTCCAAAATGTCGTAACAACTCCGCCCCATTGA
CGCAAATGGGCGGTAGGCGTGTACGGTGGGAGGTCTATATAAGCAGAGCTCTCTGGCTAACTAGAGAACC
CACTGCTTACTGGCTTATCGAAATTAATACGACTCACTATAGGGAGACCCAAGCTTGGTACCGAGCTCGG
ATCCTTCATGCTGCCGGCGGGCTGCTCGCGCCGGCTGGTGGCCGAGCTGCAGGGCGCCCTGGACGCCTGC
GCACAGCGACAATTGCAATTGGAGCAGAGCCTGCGCGTTTGCCGTCGGCTGCTGCATGCCTGGGAACCAA
CTGGGACCCGGGCTTTGAAGCCACCTCCAGGGCCAGAAACTAATGGAGAGGACCCCCTTCCAGCATGCAC
ACCCAGTCCACAAGACCTCAAAGAGTTGGAGTTTCTGACCCAGGCACTGGAGAAGGCTGTACGAGTTCGA
AGAGGCATCACTAAGGCCGGAGAGAGAGACAAGGCCCCCAGCCTGAAATCTAGGTCCATTGTCACCTCTT
CTGGCACGACAGCCTCCGCCCCACCGCATTCCCCAGGCCAAGCTGGTGGCCATGCTTCAGACACGAGACC
CACCAAGGGCCTCCGCCAGACCACGGTGCCTGCCAAGGGCCACCCTGAGCGCCGGCTGCTGTCAGTGGGG
GATGGGACCCGTGTTGGGATGGGAGCCCGAACCCCCAGGCCTGGGGCGGGCCTCAGGGACCAGCAAATGG
CCCCATCCGCTGCTCCTCAGGCCCCAGAAGCCTTCACACTCAAGGAGAAGGGGCACCTGCTGCGGCTGCC
TGCGGCATTCAGGAAAGCAGCTTCCCAGAACTCGAGCCTGTGGGCCCAGCTCAGTTCCACACAGACCAGT
GATTCCACGGATGCCGCCGCTGCCAAAACCCAGTTCCTCCAGAACATGCAGACAGCTTCAGGCGGGCCCC
AGCCCAGGCTCAGTGCTGTGGAGGTGGAGGCGGAGGCGGGGCGCCTGCGGAAGGCCTGCTCGCTGCTGAG
ACTGCGCATGAGGGAGGAGCTCTCGGCAGCCCCCATGGACTGGATGCAGGAGTACCGCTGCCTGCTCACG
CTGGAGGGGCTGCAGGCCATGGTGGGCCAGTGTCTGCACAGGCTGCAGGAGCTGCGTGCAGCGGTGGCGG
AACAGCCACCAAGACCATGTCCTGTGGGGAGGCCCCCCGGAGCCTCGCCGTCCTGTGGGGGTAGAGCGGA
GCCTGCATGGAGCCCCCAGCTGCTTGTCTACTCCAGCACCCAGGAGCTGCAGACCCTGGCGGCCCTCAAG
CTGCGAGTGGCTGTGCTGGACCAGCAGATCCACTTGGAAAAGGTCCTGATGGCTGAACTCCTCCCCCTGG
TAAGCGCTGCACAGCCGCAGGGGCCGCCCTGGCTGGCCCTGTGCCGGGCTGTGCACAGCCTGCTCTGCGA
GGGAGGAGCACGTGTCCTTACCATCCTGCGGGATGAACCTGCAGTCGAATTCTGCAGATATCCATCACAC
TGGCGGCCGCTCGAGCATGCATCTAGAAGATCCATCGCCACCATGGTGAGCAAGGGCGAGGAGCTGTTCA
CCGGGGTGGTGCCCATCCTGGTCGAGCTGGACGGCGACGTAAACGGCCACAAGTTCAGCGTGTCCGGCGA
GGGCGAGGGCGATGCCACCTACGGCAAGCTGACCCTGAAGTTCATCTGCACCACCGGCAAGCTGCCCGTG
CCCTGGCCCACCCTCGTGACCACCCTGACCTGGGGCGTGCAGTGCTTCGCCCGCTACCCCGACCACATGA
AGCAGCACGACTTCTTCAAGTCCGCCATGCCCGAAGGCTACGTCCAGGAGCGCACCATCTTCTTCAAGGA
CGACGGCAACTACAAGACCCGCGCCGAGGTGAAGTTCGAGGGCGACACCCTGGTGAACCGCATCGAGCTG
AAGGGCATCGACTTCAAGGAGGACGGCAACATCCTGGGGCACAAGCTGGAGTACAACGCCATCAGCGACA
ACGTCTATATCACCGCCGACAAGCAGAAGAACGGCATCAAGGCCAACTTCAAGATCCGCCACAACATCGA
GGACGGCAGCGTGCAGCTCGCCGACCACTACCAGCAGAACACCCCCATCGGCGACGGCCCCGTGCTGCTG
CCCGACAACCACTACCTGAGCACCCAGTCCAAGCTGAGCAAAGACCCCAACGAGAAGCGCGATCACATGG
TCCTGCTGGAGTTCGTGACCGCCGCCGGGATCACTCTCGGCATGGACGAGCTGTACAAGTAAGGGCCCTA
TTCTATAGTGTCACCTAAATGCTAGAGCTCGCTGATCAGCCTCGACTGTGCCTTCTAGTTGCCAGCCATC
TGTTGTTTGCCCCTCCCCCGTGCCTTCCTTGACCCTGGAAGGTGCCACTCCCACTGTCCTTTCCTAATAA
AATGAGGAAATTGCATCGCATTGTCTGAGTAGGTGTCATTCTATTCTGGGGGGTGGGGTGGGGCAGGACA
GCAAGGGGGAGGATTGGGAAGACAATAGCAGGCATGCTGGGGATGCGGTGGGCTCTATGGCTTCTGAGGC
GGAAAGAACCAGCTGGGGCTCTAGGGGGTATCCCC
[124 nt withheld, positions 3326-3449]
C
[91 nt withheld, positions 3451-3541]
A
[49 nt withheld, positions 3543-3591]
CCTTTGACGTTGGAGTCCACGTTCTTT
[37 nt withheld, positions 3619-3655]
ACCCTATCTCGGTCTATTCTTTTGATTTATAAGGGATTTTGCCGATTTCGGCCTATTGGTTAAAAAATGA
GCTGATTTAACAAAAATTTAACGCGAATTAATTCTGTGGAATGTGTGTCAGTTAGGGTGTGGAAAGTCCC
CAGGCTCCCCAGCAGGCAGAAGTATGCAAAGCATGCATCTCAATTAGTCAGCAACCAGGTGTGGAAAGTC
CCCAGGCTCCCCAGCAGGCAGAAGTATGCAAAGCATGCATCTCAATTAGTCAGCAACCATAGTCCCGCCC
CTAACTCCGCCCATCCCGCCCCTAACTCCGCCCAGTTCCGCCCATTCTCCGCCCCATGGCTGACTAATTT
TTTTTATTTATGCAGAGGCCGAGGCCGCCTCTGCCTCTGAGCTATTCCAGAAGTAGTGAGGAGGCTTTTT
TGGAGGCCTAGGCTTTTGCAAAAAGCTCCCGGGAGCTTGTATATCCATTTTCGGATCTGATCAAGAGACA
GGATGAGGATCGTTTCGCATGATTGAACAAGATGGATTGCACGCAGGTTCTCCGGCCGCTTGGGTGGAGA
GGCTATTCGGCTATGACTGGGCACAACAGACAATCGGCTGCTCTGATGCCGCCGTGTTCCGGCTGTCAGC
GCAGGGGCGCCCGGTTCTTTTTGTCAAGACCGACCTGTCCGGTGCCCTGAATGAACTGCAGGACGAGGCA
GCGCGGCTATCGTGGCTGGCCACGACGGGCGTTCCTTGCGCAGCTGTGCTCGACGTTGTCACTGAAGCGG
GAAGGGACTGGCTGCTATTGGGCGAAGTGCCGGGGCAGGATCTCCTGTCATCTCACCTTGCTCCTGCCGA
GAAAGTATCCATCATGGCTGATGCAATGCGGCGGCTGCATACGCTTGATCCGGCTACCTGCCCATTCGAC
CACCAAGCGAAACATCGCATCGAGCGAGCACGTACTCGGATGGAAGCCGGTCTTGTCGATCAGGATGATC
TGGACGAAGAGCATCAGGGGCTCGCGCCAGCCGAACTGTTCGCCAGGCTCAAGGCGCGCATGCCCGACGG
CGAGGATCTCGTCGTGACCCATGGCGATGCCTGCTTGCCGAATATCATGGTGGAAAATGGCCGCTTTTCT
GGATTCATCGACTGTGGCCGGCTGGGTGTGGCGGACCGCTATCAGGACATAGCGTTGGCTACCCGTGATA
TTGCTGAAGAGCTTGGCGGCGAATGGGCTGACCGCTTCCTCGTGCTTTACGGTATCGCCGCTCCCGATTC
GCAGCGCATCGCCTTCTATCGCCTTCTTGACGAGTTCTTCTGAGCGGGACTCTGGGGTTCGAAATGACCG
ACCAAGCGACGCCCAACCTGCCATCACGAGATTTCGATTCCACCGCCGCCTTCTATGAAAGGTTGGGCTT
CGGAATCGTTTTCCGGGACGCCGGCTGGATGATCCTCCAGCGCGGGGATCTCATGCTGGAGTTCTTCGCC
CACCCCAACTTGTTTATTGCAGCTTATAATGGTTACAAATAAAGCAATAGCATCACAAATTTCACAAATA
AAGCATTTTTTTCACTGCATTCTAGTTGTGGTTTGTCCAAACTCATCAATGTATCTTATCATGTCTGTAT
ACCGTCGACCTCTAGCTAGAGCTTGGCGTAATCATGGTCATAGCTGTTTCCTGTGTGAAATTGTTATCCG
CTCACAATTCCACACAACATACGAGCCGGAAGCATAAAGTGTAAAGCCTGGGGTGCCTAATGAGTGAGCT
AACTCACATTAATTGCGTTGCGCTCACTGCCCGCTTTCCAGTCGGGAAACCTGTCGTGCCAGCTGCATTA
ATGAATCGGCCAACGCGCGGGGAGAGGCGGTTTGCGTATTGGGCGCTCTTCCGCTTCCTCGCTCACTGAC
TCGCTGCGCTCGGTCGTTCGGCTGCGGCGAGCGGTATCAGCTCACTCAAAGGCGGTAATACGGTTATCCA
CAGAATCAGGGGATAACGCAGGAAAGAACATGTGAGCAAAAGGCCAGCAAAAGGCCAGGAACCGTAAAAA
GGCCGCGTTGCTGGCGTTTTTCCATAGGCTCCGCCCCCCTGACGAGCATCACAAAAATCGACGCTCAAGT
CAGAGGTGGCGAAACCCGACAGGACTATAAAGATACCAGGCGTTTCCCCCTGGAAGCTCCCTCGTGCGCT
CTCCTGTTCCGACCCTGCCGCTTACCGGATACCTGTCCGCCTTTCTCCCTTCGGGAAGCGTGGCGCTTTC
TCATAGCTCACGCTGTAGGTATCTCAGTTCGGTGTAGGTCGTTCGCTCCAAGCTGGGCTGTGTGCACGAA
CCCCCCGTTCAGCCCGACCGCTGCGCCTTATCCGGTAACTATCGTCTTGAGTCCAACCCGGTAAGACACG
ACTTATCGCCACTGGCAGCAGCCACTGGTAACAGGATTAGCAGAGCGAGGTATGTAGGCGGTGCTACAGA
GTTCTTGAAGTGGTGGCCTAACTACGGCTACACTAGAAGAACAGTATTTGGTATCTGCGCTCTGCTGAAG
CCAGTTACCTTCGGAAAAAGAGTTGGTAGCTCTTGATCCGGCAAACAAACCACCGCTGGTAGCGGTGGTT
TTTTTGTTTGCAAGCAGCAGATTACGCGCAGAAAAAAAGGATCTCAAGAAGATCCTTTGATCTTTTCTAC
GGGGTCTGACGCTCAGTGGAACGAAAACTCACGTTAAGGGATTTTGGTCATGAGATTATCAAAAAGGATC
TTCACCTAGATCCTTTTAAATTAAAAATGAAGTTTTAAATCAATCTAAAGTATATATGAGTAAACTTGGT
CTGACAGTTACCAATGCTTAATCAGTGAGGCACCTATCTCAGCGATCTGTCTATTTCGTTCATCCATAGT
TGCCTGACTCCCCGTCGTGTAGATAACTACGATACGGGAGGGCTTACCATCTGGCCCCAGTGCTGCAATG
ATACCGCGAGACCCACGCTCACCGGCTCCAGATTTATCAGCAATAAACCAGCCAGCCGGAAGGGCCGAGC
GCAGAAGTGGTCCTGCAACTTTATCCGCCTCCATCCAGTCTATTAATTGTTGCCGGGAAGCTAGAGTAAG
TAGTTCGCCAGTTAATAGTTTGCGCAACGTTGTTGCCATTGCTACAGGCATCGTGGTGTCACGCTCGTCG
TTTGGTATGGCTTCATTCAGCTCCGGTTCCCAACGATCAAGGCGAGTTACATGATCCCCCATGTTGTGCA
AAAAAGCGGTTAGCTCCTTCGGTCCTCCGATCGTTGTCAGAAGTAAGTTGGCCGCAGTGTTATCACTCAT
GGTTATGGCAGCACTGCATAATTCTCTTACTGTCATGCCATCCGTAAGATGCTTTTCTGTGACTGGTGAG
TACTCAACCAAGTCATTCTGAGAATAGTGTATGCGGCGACCGAGTTGCTCTTGCCCGGCGTCAATACGGG
ATAATACCGCGCCACATAGCAGAACTTTAAAAGTGCTCATCATTGGAAAACGTTCTTCGGGGCGAAAACT
CTCAAGGATCTTACCGCTGTTGAGATCCAGTTCGATGTAACCCACTCGTGCACCCAACTGATCTTCAGCA
TCTTTTACTTTCACCAGCGTTTCTGGGTGAGCAAAAACAGGAAGGCAAAATGCCGCAAAAAAGGGAATAA
GGGCGACACGGAAATGTTGAATACTCATACTCTTCCTTTTTCAATATTATTGAAGCATTTATCAGGGTTA
TTGTCTCATGAGCGGATACATATTTGAATGTATTTAGAAAAATAAACAAATAGGGGTTCCGCGCACATTT
CCCCGAAAAGTGCCACCTGACG
